Addgene plasmid #91042: pMOD_A3001
Purpose: Module A, Promoter: 35S, Gene: GFP, Terminator: HSP
Depositing lab: Daniel Voytas. Depositing organization: University of Minnesota. Publication: A multi-purpose toolkit to enable advanced genome engineering in plants. Cermak T, Curtin SJ, Gil-Humanes J, Cegan R, Kono TJY, Konecna E, Belanto JJ, Starker CG, Mathre JW, Greenstein RL, Voytas DF. Plant Cell. 2017 May 18. pii: tpc.00922.2016. doi: 10.1105/tpc.16.00922. PubMed 28522548.
Backbone
  Vector backbone: pMOD_A1001
  Vector type: Unspecified
Growth in bacteria
  Bacterial resistance: Ampicillin, 100 μg/mL
  Growth temperature: 37°C
  Growth strain: DH5alpha
  Copy number: High Copy
Gene/Insert
  Gene/Insert name: GFP
  Promoter: 35S
  Cloning method: Gibson Cloning
  Sequencing primers: 5′ unknown
Terms and licenses: Academic/Nonprofit Terms; Industry Terms: Not Available to Industry
How to cite: pMOD_A3001 was a gift from Daniel Voytas (Addgene plasmid # 91042 ; http://n2t.net/addgene:91042 ; RRID:Addgene_91042)
