[The description below was written by a language model from this plasmid's Addgene catalogue record and pLannotate feature annotations shown in this document.]
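Description:
pMOD_A3001 is a small (about 3.9 kb) high-copy bacterial plasmid that serves as a "Module A" component in a modular plant genome engineering toolkit. It was derived from the pMOD_A1001 backbone by Gibson cloning. The catalogue lists the vector type as unspecified. The feature table shows a ColE1/pUC-type origin of replication for propagation in E. coli, and a β-lactamase gene driven by its native bla promoter, which confers ampicillin resistance. No plant selectable marker, T-DNA borders or plant-active replication elements are annotated. This is consistent with an intermediate module plasmid rather than a finished transformation vector, although the record does not describe the downstream assembly scheme or the sites used for it.

The payload is a single plant expression cassette. The cauliflower mosaic virus 35S promoter, a strong constitutive promoter widely used in plants, drives a GFP coding sequence. Transcription is terminated by the terminator of the Arabidopsis thaliana heat shock protein 18.2 gene, which is known for efficient termination and good transcript accumulation. The automated annotation matches the reporter to "sg12", an Aequorea victoria-derived GFP variant, whereas the catalogue entry simply calls it GFP, so the exact variant is best treated as a GFP-family protein. No tags, introns or localisation signals are annotated.

Within the toolkit, the module presumably supplies a constitutively expressed fluorescent reporter in the module A position. There it can act as a visual marker of delivery or expression, or as a control in place of a functional gene, when combined with other modules. The record itself states only the promoter, gene and terminator composition.
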