Features (pLannotate 1.2.2; 6 found; start..end, strand, type, name):
     80..668     +  rep_origin     ori: high-copy-number ColE1/pMB1/pBR322/pUC origin of replication
   1366..1707    +  promoter       CaMV 35S promoter: strong constitutive promoter from cauliflower mosaic virus
   1729..2445    +  CDS            sg12: sg12 is a basic (constitutively fluorescent) long stokes shift fluorescent protein published in 1997, derived from Aequorea victoria.
   2456..2704    +  terminator     HSP terminator: efficient transcription terminator from the Arabidopsis thaliana heat shock protein 18.2 gene (Nagaya et al., 2010)
   2780..2880    +  promoter       AmpR promoter: bla
   2881..3741    +  CDS            AmpR: β-lactamase; bla; confers resistance to ampicillin, carbenicillin, and related antibiotics
>Addgene plasmid #91042 | pMOD_A3001 | addgene full sequence | sequence record 181800 | Addgene NGS Result
GCCTTGACGGCAAAATCCCTTAACGTGAGTTTTCGTTCCACTGAGCGTCAGACCCCGTAGAAAAGATCAA
AGGATCTTCTTGAGATCCTTTTTTTCTGCGCGTAATCTGCTGCTTGCAAACAAAAAAACCACCGCTACCA
GCGGTGGTTTGTTTGCCGGATCAAGAGCTACTAACTCTTTTTCCGAAGGTAACTGGCTTCAGCAGAGCGC
AGATACCAAATACTGTTCTTCTAGTGTAGCCGTAGTTAGGCCACCACTTCAAGAACTCTGTAGCACCGCC
TACATACCTCGCTCTGCTAATCCTGTTACCAGTGGCTGCTGCCAGTGGCGATAAGTCGTGTCTTACCGGG
TTGGACTCAAGACGATAGTTACCGGATAAGGCGCAGCGGTCGGGCTGAACGGGGGGTTCGTGCTCACAGC
CCAGCTTGGAGCGAACGACCTACACCGAACTGAGATACCTACAGCGTGAGCTATGAGAAAGCGCCACGCT
TCCCGAAGGGAGAAAGGCGGACAGGTATCCGGTAAGCGGCAGGGTCGGAACAGGAGAGCGCACGAGGGAG
CTTCCAGGGGGAAACGCCTGGTATCTTTATAGTCCTGTCGGGTTTCGCCACCTCTGACTTGAGCGTCGAT
TTTTGTGATGCTCGTCAGGGGGGCGGAGCCTATGGAAAAACGCCAGCAACGCGGCCTTTTTACGGTTCCT
GGCCTTTTGCTGGCCTTTTGCTCACATGTTCTTTCCTGCGTTATCCCCTGATTCTGTGGATAACCGTATT
ACCGCCTTTGAGTGAGCTGATACCGCTCGCCGCAGCCGAACGACCGAGCGCAGCGAGTCAGTGAGCGAGG
AAGCGGAAGAGCGCCCACCTGCTCATGATCGGCGCGCCAGATTTGCCTTTTCAATTTCAGAAAGAATGCT
AACCCACAGATGGTTAGAGAGGCTTACGCAGCAGGTATCATCAAGACGATCTACCCGAGCAATAATCTCC
AGGAAATCAAATACCTTCCCAAGAAGGTTAAAGATGCAGTCAAAAGATTCAGGACTAACTGCATCAAGAA
CACAGAGAAAGATATATTTCTCAAGATCAGAAGTACTATTCCAGTATGGACGATTCAAGGCTTGCTTCAC
AAACCAAGGCAAGTAATAGAGATTGGAGTCTCTAAAAAGGTAGTTCCCACTGAATCAAAGGCCATGGAGT
CAAAGATTCAAATAGAGGACCTAACAGAACTCGCCGTAAAGACTGGCGAACAGTTCATACAGAGTCTCTT
ACGACTCAATGACAAGAAGAAAATCTTCGTCAACATGGTGGAGCACGACACACTTGTCTACTCCAAAAAT
ATCAAAGATACAGTCTCAGAAGACCAAAGGGCAATTGAGACTTTTCAACAAAGGGTAATATCCGGAAACC
TCCTCGGATTCCATTGCCCAGCTATCTGTCACTTTATTGTGAAGATAGTGGAAAAGGAAGGTGGCTCCTA
CAAATGCCATCATTGCGATAAAGGAAAGGCCATCGTTGAAGATGCCTCTGCCGACAGTGGTCCCAAAGAT
GGACCCCCACCCACGAGGAGCATCGTGGAAAAAGAAGACGTTCCAACCACGTCTTCAAAGCAAGTGGATT
GATGTGATATCTCCACTGACGTAAGGGATGACGCACAATCCCACTATCCTTCGCAAGACCCTTCCTCTAT
ATAAGGAAGTTCATTTCATTTGGAGAGAACACGGGGGACTCCTGCAGGATGGTGAGTAAAGGAGAAGAAC
TTTTCACTGGAGTTGTCCCAATTCTTGTTGAATTAGATGGTGATGTTAATGGGCACAAATTTTCTGTCAG
TGGAGAGGGTGAAGGTGATGCAACATACGGAAAACTTACCCTTAAATTTATTTGCACTACTGGAAAACTA
CCTGTTCCATGGCCAACCCTGGTCACCACCCTGACCTACGGCGTGCAGTGCTTCTCCCGTTACCCTGATC
ATATGAAGCGGCACGACTTCTTCAAGAGCGCCATGCCTGAGGGATACGTGCAGGAGAGGACCATCTTCTT
CAAGGACGACGGGAACTACAAGACACGTGCTGAAGTCAAGTTTGAGGGAGACACCCTCGTCAACAGGATC
GAGCTTAAGGGAATCGATTTCAAGGAGGACGGAAACATCCTCGGCCACAAGTTGGAATACAACTACAACT
CCCACAACGTATACATCATGGCCGACAAGCAAAAGAACGGCATCAAAGCCAACTTCAAGACCCGCCACAA
CATCGAAGACGGCGGCGTGCAACTCGCTGATCATTATCAACAAAATACTCCAATTGGCGATGGCCCTGTC
CTTTTACCAGACAACCATTACCTGTCCACACAATCTGCCCTTTCGAAAGATCCCAACGAAAAGAGAGACC
ACATGGTCCTTCTTGAGTTTGTAACAGCTGCTGGGATTACACATGGCATGGATGAACTATACAAATAACT
CGAGATATGAAGATGAAGATGAAATATTTGGTGTGTCAAATAAAAAGCTTGTGTGCTTAAGTTTGTGTTT
TTTTCTTGGCTTGTTGTGTTATGAATTTGTGGCTTTTTCTAATATTAAATGAATGTAAGATCACATTATA
ATGAATAAACAAATGTTTCTATAATCCATTGTGAATGTTTTGTTGGATCTCTTCTGCAGCATATAACTAC
TGTATGTGCTATGGTATGGACTATGGAATATGATTAAAGATAAGGAGCTCCGGTGACGGACGTGGGCAGG
TGATGAAAAGCCTTAGGGTCAGGTGGCACTTTTCGGGGAAATGTGCGATGAACCCCTATTTGTTTATTTT
TCTAAATACATTCAAATATGTATCCGCTAATGAGACAATAACCCTGATAAATGCTTCAATTATATTGAAA
AAGGAAGAGTATGAGTATCCAACATTTCCGTGTCGCCCTTATTCCCTTTTTTGCGGCCTTCTGCCTTCCT
GTTTTTGCTCACCCAGAAACGCTGGTGAAAGTAAAAGATGCTGAAGATCAGTTGGGTGCCCGAGTGGGTT
ACATTGAACTGGATCTCAACAGCGGCAAAATCTTAGAGAGTTTTCGCCCCGAAGAACGCTTCCCAATGAT
GAGCACTTTCAAAGTTCTGCTATGTGGCGCGGTGTTATCCCGTATTGATGCTGGGCAAGAGCAACTCGGT
CGCCGCATACACTATTCTCAGAATGACTTGGTTGAGTATTCACCAGTCACAGAAAAGCATCTTACGGATG
GCATGACAGTAAGAGAATTATGTAGTGCTGCCATAACCATGAGTGATAACACTGCGGCCAACTTACTTCT
GACAACGATTGGAGGACCGAAGGAGCTAACCGCTTTTTTGCACAACATGGGGGATCATGTAACTCGCCTT
GATCGTTGGGAACCGGAGCTGAATGAAGCCATACCAAACGACGAGCGTGACACCACGATGCCTGTAGCAA
TGGCAACAACTCTCCGCAAACTATTAACTGGCGAACTACTTACTCTTGCTTCACGCCAGCAACTCATTGA
CTGGATGGAGGCGGACAAAGTTGCAGGACCACTTCTGCGCTCGGCACTTCCGGCTGGCTGGTTTATTGCT
GATAAATCTGGAGCCGGTGAGCGTGGGTCTCGCGGTATCATTGCAGCACTGGGGCCAGATGGTAAGCCCT
CCCGTATCGTAGTTATCTACACGACGGGGAGTCAGGCAACTATGGATGAACGAAATAGACAGATCGCTGA
GATAGGTGCCTCACTGATTAAGCATTGGTAACTGTCAGACGAAGGGAAATAAATAGTAGCCCGCCTGATG
TGCGGGCTTTTTTTTGGTGGTGGTTACCAGTGTCGCTTAGCTACCGTAGGTCCTCTTAGGCGGTCCGATT
AGCGACATAGTCATCAAT
